Addgene plasmid #19097: SSO0083
Depositing lab: SeWon Suh. Depositing organization: Seoul National University. Publication: Structural and functional insights into dom34, a key component of no-go mRNA decay. Lee HH, Kim YS, Kim KH, Heo I, Kim SK, Kim O, Kim HK, Yoon JY, Kim HS, Kim do J, Lee SJ, Yoon HJ, Kim SJ, Lee BG, Song HK, Kim VN, Park CM, Suh SW. Mol Cell. 2007 Sep 21. 27(6):938-50. 10.1016/j.molcel.2007.07.019 PubMed 17889667.
Backbone
  Vector backbone: pET28b(+)
  Backbone size w/o insert (bp): 5369
  Vector type: Bacterial Expression
Growth in bacteria
  Bacterial resistance: Kanamycin, 50 μg/mL
  Growth temperature: 37°C
  Growth strain: DH5alpha
  Copy number: High Copy
Gene/Insert
  Gene/Insert name: PelA (Cell division protein pelota homolog) (Orf c04039 protein) (alt name: Sulfolobus solfataricus)
  Species: Sulfolobus solfataricus
  Insert size (bp): 1035
  Tag / fusion protein: N tag (N terminal on insert)
  Cloning method: Restriction Enzyme; 5′ cloning site NdeI (not destroyed); 3′ cloning site XhoI (not destroyed)
  Sequencing primers: 5′ t7
Terms and licenses: Academic/Nonprofit Terms; Industry Terms: Not Available to Industry
How to cite: SSO0083 was a gift from SeWon Suh (Addgene plasmid # 19097 ; http://n2t.net/addgene:19097 ; RRID:Addgene_19097)
