[The description below was written by a language model from this plasmid's Addgene catalogue record.]
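Description:
SSO0083 is a bacterial expression plasmid built on the pET28b(+) backbone (about 5.4 kb without insert) that carries the PelA gene of the archaeon Sulfolobus solfataricus, encoding the homolog of the cell division protein pelota (also annotated as Orf c04039). The roughly 1.0 kb coding sequence was inserted by restriction cloning between the NdeI and XhoI sites, both of which remain intact, so the insert can be excised or transferred to compatible vectors. The plasmid confers kanamycin resistance for selection in E. coli and is listed as high copy; it is maintained in a standard cloning strain, DH5alpha.

No feature table accompanies the record, so the regulatory elements are not itemised. However, pET28-series vectors generally drive expression from a T7 promoter under lac operator control, which requires a host supplying T7 RNA polymerase for protein production, and the listing of a T7 primer for sequencing from the 5′ end is consistent with this arrangement. The record notes an N-terminal tag on the insert without naming it; cloning into the NdeI site of pET28 vectors typically places the coding sequence in frame with the vector's N-terminal hexahistidine tag and thrombin cleavage site, but this is not explicitly stated.

Pelota is the archaeal counterpart of eukaryotic Dom34, a factor in no-go mRNA decay, and the associated publication concerns structural and functional analysis of this protein family. The construct is therefore suited to recombinant overexpression and purification of the S. solfataricus protein for biochemical and structural studies.
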