>Addgene plasmid #19097 | SSO0083 | addgene partial sequence | sequence record 24877 | T7 5'-TAATACGACTCACTATAGGG-3'
CNGTGCGCNATTCCCTCTGAATATTTTGTTTGCTTTAAGAAGGAGATATACCATGGGCAGCAGCCACCTT
CANCATCATCACAGCAGCGGCCTNGTGCCGCGCGGCAGCCATATGAGAATCTTAGAATTTGATGAGAAAC
GCCAACGCTGTCAAATTACATATAGAGTCAGAAGACGATTTATGGCTTTTACCTTTAATTTTGGAAAAAG
ATGATAAAGTTGTAGCAAAAACTACGAGAGACGTGGGATTAGGAAAAGAGAGTAGAAGAATACCTATGAC
CATTATCCTTNAAGTAGATTACACGGAGTTTCAAGAGTTCACNAATNGATTACGAATTCATGGAATAATA
GAAGATGCGCCTGACNGATTTGGNATAAAGGGGGCTCATCATACNATTAATTTAGATATAGGAGACGAGA
TTATCATTATAAANCAGCNATGGAATAAGTATGTGTTAGATAGGCTTAANANACAAGCTAATAAGAGAAG
CAGAATAATAATTGCGTTAGTGGACTTTGACGAATATCTNATTGCNATACCGTTTGAACAAGGGANAAAG
ATCCTTTCAGAGAAATCATTCCGACCNCNAANTGAGGCNGAANGANTCCTAGGGCANANTGCCTTAGAGA
TTGCAACGGAGCTTGCANACCACGTAAAGCAATATGATCCTGATGCTTTCNTNNGCGTGGNNCCNGGNTT
CCTTACTGNAGAAGTNAGTGAANAGGTNATGCTATTTTAAGAATAAGAAATTTACATCGATAGCGTATCT
CTGCTCTAGNCNGGACTCTGAGGTCTAGGNGAGTTATAGCCAGATATGCGATTTGAATGCATGGNCTAGA
ATGAAAGTTGGANGTGCCACNCAATNTACTTGTTTGNATAG
